>Addgene plasmid #173863 | mVenus-NES-SspB-LARG-DH-P2A-iLIDcaax | addgene full sequence | sequence record 341704 | Addgene NGS Result
TTAATAGTAATCAATTACGGGGTCATTAGTTCATAGCCCATATATGGAGTTCCGCGTTACATAACTTACG
GTAAATGGCCCGCCTGGCTGACCGCCCAACGACCCCCGCCCATTGACGTCAATAATGACGTATGTTCCCA
TAGTAACGCCAATAGGGACTTTCCATTGACGTCAATGGGTGGAGTATTTACGGTAAACTGCCCACTTGGC
AGTACATCAAGTGTATCATATGCCAAGTACGCCCCCTATTGACGTCAATGACGGTAAATGGCCCGCCTGG
CATTATGCCCAGTACATGACCTTATGGGACTTTCCTACTTGGCAGTACATCTACGTATTAGTCATCGCTA
TTACCATGGTGATGCGGTTTTGGCAGTACATCAATGGGCGTGGATAGCGGTTTGACTCACGGGGATTTCC
AAGTCTCCACCCCATTGACGTCAATGGGAGTTTGTTTTGGCACCAAAATCAACGGGACTTTCCAAAATGT
CGTAACAACTCCGCCCCATTGACGCAAATGGGCGGTAGGCGTGTACGGTGGGAGGTCTATATAAGCAGAG
CTGGTTTAGTGAACCGTCAGATCCGCTAGCGCTACCGGTCGCCACCATGGTGAGCAAGGGCGAGGAGCTG
TTCACCGGGGTGGTGCCCATCCTGGTCGAGCTGGACGGCGACGTAAACGGCCACAAGTTCAGCGTGTCCG
GCGAGGGCGAGGGCGATGCCACCTACGGCAAGCTGACCCTGAAGTTCATCAGCACCACCGGCAAGCTGCC
CGTGCCCTGGCCCACCCTCGTGACCACCCTCGGCTACGGCCTGCAGTGCTTCGCCCGCTACCCCGACCAC
ATGAAGCAGCACGACTTCTTCAAGTCCGCCATGCCCGAAGGCTACGTCCAGGAGCGCACCATCTTCTTCA
AGGACGACGGCAACTACAAGACCCGCGCCGAGGTGAAGTTCGAGGGCGACACCCTGGTGAACCGCATCGA
GCTGAAGGGCATCGACTTCAAGGAGGACGGCAACATCCTGGGGCACAAGCTGGAGTACAACTACAACAGC
CACAACGTCTATATCACCGCCGACAAGCAGAAGAACGGCATCAAGGCAAACTTCAAGATCCGCCACAACA
TCGAGGACGGCGGCGTGCAGCTCGCCGACCACTACCAGCAGAACACCCCCATCGGCGACGGCCCCGTGCT
GCTGCCCGACAACCACTACCTGAGCTACCAGTCCAAACTGAGCAAAGACCCCAACGAGAAGCGCGATCAC
ATGGTCCTGCTGGAGTTCGTGACCGCCGCCGGGATCACTCTCGGCATGGACGAGCTGTACAAGTTCGGCA
TTGATCTGAGCGGCCTGACCCTGGGTACCAGTGCTGGAGGTAGCTCCCCGAAACGCCCTAAGCTGCTGCG
TGAATATTACGATTGGCTGGTTGATAACAGCTTTACCCCATATCTGGTGGTGGATGCCACATACCTGGGC
GTGAACGTGCCCGTGGAGTATGTGAAAGACGGTCAGATCGTGCTGAATCTGTCTGCAAGTGCGACCGGCA
ACCTGCAACTGACAAATGATTTTATCCAGTTCAACGCCCGCTTTAAGGGCGTGTCTCGTGAACTGTATAT
CCCGATGGGTGCCGCTCTGGCCATTTACGCTCGCGAGAACGGCGATGGTGTGATGTTCGAACCAGAAGAA
ATCTATGACGAGCTGAATATTGGTCTCGACAGTGCTGGAGGTAGTGCTGGAGGTTCAGCTGGTGGACTCG
AGCCACCCAACTGGCAGCAGCTTGTTAGTCGAGAAGTGTTACTGGGACTAAAACCTTGTGAAATCAAAAG
ACAGGAAGTGATTAATGAATTGTTCTACACTGAAAGAGCTCATGTTCGAACACTGAAGGTTCTTGATCAA
GTGTTCTATCAGCGAGTATCCAGAGAAGGAATTCTGTCACCCTCAGAGCTACGGAAAATTTTTTCAAACT
TGGAAGATATTCTTCAACTTCATATTGGATTGAATGAACAAATGAAGGCTGTTCGAAAGAGAAATGAGAC
CTCTGTTATCGATCAGATTGGGGAAGATTTGCTGACATGGTTCAGCGGACCAGGAGAGGAGAAATTGAAA
CATGCTGCTGCTACCTTTTGCAGTAACCAACCTTTCGCCCTGGAAATGATCAAATCTCGTCAGAAAAAGG
ATTCTCGATTTCAGACTTTTGTGCAAGATGCTGAAAGTAATCCACTGTGTCGTCGTCTTCAACTGAAGGA
TATTATTCCCACTCAAATGCAAAGGCTTACTAAGTACCCACTTCTGTTGGATAATATTGCCAAATACACA
GAATGGCCAACAGAAAGGGAGAAGGTGAAGAAAGCTGCAGATCACTGTCGTCAGATCTTAAATTATGTAA
ATCAGGCTGTCAAGGAGGCAGAAAACAAGCAGCGCCCGCGGGGAAGCGGAGCTACTAACTTCAGCCTGCT
GAAGCAGGCTGGAGACGTGGAGGAGAACCCTGGACCTGCACCGGGATCCGGGGAGTTTCTGGCAACCACA
CTGGAACGGATCGAGAAAAATTTCGTGATTACTGATCCGAGACTGCCTGACAACCCAATCATTTTTGCGA
GCGATTCCTTCCTGCAGCTGACAGAATATTCTCGGGAAGAGATCCTGGGGCGCAATTGCCGTTTTCTGCA
GGGACCCGAGACAGACCGTGCCACTGTTCGGAAAATCAGAGATGCTATTGACAACCAGACTGAAGTGACC
GTTCAGCTGATCAATTATACCAAGAGCGGCAAGAAGTTCTGGAACGTGTTCCACCTGCAGCCGATGCGCG
ATTATAAGGGCGACGTCCAGTACTTCATTGGCGTGCAGCTGGATGGCACCGAACGTCTTCATGGCGCCGC
TGAGCGTGAGGCGGTCTGCCTGATCAAAAAGACAGCCTTTCAGATTGCTGAGGCAGCGAACGACGAAAAT
TACTTTGGAAGCGGGAGTGGGAGCAAAAAGAAGAAAAAGAAGTCAAAGACAAAGTGTGTAATTATGTAGG
CGGCCGCGACTCTAGATCATAATCAGCCATACCACATTTGTAGAGGTTTTACTTGCTTTAAAAAACCTCC
CACACCTCCCCCTGAACCTGAAACATAAAATGAATGCAATTGTTGTTGTTAACTTGTTTATTGCAGCTTA
TAATGGTTACAAATAAAGCAATAGCATCACAAATTTCACAAATAAAGCATTTTTTTCACTGCATTCTAGT
TGTGGTTTGTCCAAACTCATCAATGTATCTTAAGGCGTAAATTGTAAGCGTTAATATTTTGTTAAAATTC
GCGTTAAATTTTTGTTAAATCAGCTCATTTTTTAACCAATAGGCCGAAATCGGCAAAATCCCTTATAAAT
CAAAAGAATAGACCGAGATAGGGT
[37 nt withheld, positions 3385-3421]
AAAGAACGTGGACTCCAACGTCAAAGG
[49 nt withheld, positions 3449-3497]
T
[91 nt withheld, positions 3499-3589]
G
[124 nt withheld, positions 3591-3714]
CAGGTGGCACTTTTCGGGGAAATGTGCGCGGAACCCCTATTTGTTTATTTTTCTAAATACATTCAAATAT
GTATCCGCTCATGAGACAATAACCCTGATAAATGCTTCAATAATATTGAAAAAGGAAGAGTCCTGAGGCG
GAAAGAACCAGCTGTGGAATGTGTGTCAGTTAGGGTGTGGAAAGTCCCCAGGCTCCCCAGCAGGCAGAAG
TATGCAAAGCATGCATCTCAATTAGTCAGCAACCAGGTGTGGAAAGTCCCCAGGCTCCCCAGCAGGCAGA
AGTATGCAAAGCATGCATCTCAATTAGTCAGCAACCATAGTCCCGCCCCTAACTCCGCCCATCCCGCCCC
TAACTCCGCCCAGTTCCGCCCATTCTCCGCCCCATGGCTGACTAATTTTTTTTATTTATGCAGAGGCCGA
GGCCGCCTCGGCCTCTGAGCTATTCCAGAAGTAGTGAGGAGGCTTTTTTGGAGGCCTAGGCTTTTGCAAA
GATCGATCAAGAGACAGGATGAGGATCGTTTCGCATGATTGAACAAGATGGATTGCACGCAGGTTCTCCG
GCCGCTTGGGTGGAGAGGCTATTCGGCTATGACTGGGCACAACAGACAATCGGCTGCTCTGATGCCGCCG
TGTTCCGGCTGTCAGCGCAGGGGCGCCCGGTTCTTTTTGTCAAGACCGACCTGTCCGGTGCCCTGAATGA
ACTGCAAGACGAGGCAGCGCGGCTATCGTGGCTGGCCACGACGGGCGTTCCTTGCGCAGCTGTGCTCGAC
GTTGTCACTGAAGCGGGAAGGGACTGGCTGCTATTGGGCGAAGTGCCGGGGCAGGATCTCCTGTCATCTC
ACCTTGCTCCTGCCGAGAAAGTATCCATCATGGCTGATGCAATGCGGCGGCTGCATACGCTTGATCCGGC
TACCTGCCCATTCGACCACCAAGCGAAACATCGCATCGAGCGAGCACGTACTCGGATGGAAGCCGGTCTT
GTCGATCAGGATGATCTGGACGAAGAGCATCAGGGGCTCGCGCCAGCCGAACTGTTCGCCAGGCTCAAGG
CGAGCATGCCCGACGGCGAGGATCTCGTCGTGACCCATGGCGATGCCTGCTTGCCGAATATCATGGTGGA
AAATGGCCGCTTTTCTGGATTCATCGACTGTGGCCGGCTGGGTGTGGCGGACCGCTATCAGGACATAGCG
TTGGCTACCCGTGATATTGCTGAAGAGCTTGGCGGCGAATGGGCTGACCGCTTCCTCGTGCTTTACGGTA
TCGCCGCTCCCGATTCGCAGCGCATCGCCTTCTATCGCCTTCTTGACGAGTTCTTCTGAGCGGGACTCTG
GGGTTCGAAATGACCGACCAAGCGACGCCCAACCTGCCATCACGAGATTTCGATTCCACCGCCGCCTTCT
ATGAAAGGTTGGGCTTCGGAATCGTTTTCCGGGACGCCGGCTGGATGATCCTCCAGCGCGGGGATCTCAT
GCTGGAGTTCTTCGCCCACCCTAGGGGGAGGCTAACTGAAACACGGAAGGAGACAATACCGGAAGGAACC
CGCGCTATGACGGCAATAAAAAGACAGAATAAAACGCACGGTGTTGGGTCGTTTGTTCATAAACGCGGGG
TTCGGTCCCAGGGCTGGCACTCTGTCGATACCCCACCGAGACCCCATTGGGGCCAATACGCCCGCGTTTC
TTCCTTTTCCCCACCCCACCCCCCAAGTTCGGGTGAAGGCCCAGGGCTCGCAGCCAACGTCGGGGCGGCA
GGCCCTGCCATAGCCTCAGGTTACTCATATATACTTTAGATTGATTTAAAACTTCATTTTTAATTTAAAA
GGATCTAGGTGAAGATCCTTTTTGATAATCTCATGACCAAAATCCCTTAACGTGAGTTTTCGTTCCACTG
AGCGTCAGACCCCGTAGAAAAGATCAAAGGATCTTCTTGAGATCCTTTTTTTCTGCGCGTAATCTGCTGC
TTGCAAACAAAAAAACCACCGCTACCAGCGGTGGTTTGTTTGCCGGATCAAGAGCTACCAACTCTTTTTC
CGAAGGTAACTGGCTTCAGCAGAGCGCAGATACCAAATACTGTTCTTCTAGTGTAGCCGTAGTTAGGCCA
CCACTTCAAGAACTCTGTAGCACCGCCTACATACCTCGCTCTGCTAATCCTGTTACCAGTGGCTGCTGCC
AGTGGCGATAAGTCGTGTCTTACCGGGTTGGACTCAAGACGATAGTTACCGGATAAGGCGCAGCGGTCGG
GCTGAACGGGGGGTTCGTGCACACAGCCCAGCTTGGAGCGAACGACCTACACCGAACTGAGATACCTACA
GCGTGAGCTATGAGAAAGCGCCACGCTTCCCGAAGGGAGAAAGGCGGACAGGTATCCGGTAAGCGGCAGG
GTCGGAACAGGAGAGCGCACGAGGGAGCTTCCAGGGGGAAACGCCTGGTATCTTTATAGTCCTGTCGGGT
TTCGCCACCTCTGACTTGAGCGTCGATTTTTGTGATGCTCGTCAGGGGGGCGGAGCCTATGGAAAAACGC
CAGCAACGCGGCCTTTTTACGGTTCCTGGCCTTTTGCTGGCCTTTTGCTCACATGTTCTTTCCTGCGTTA
TCCCCTGATTCTGTGGATAACCGTATTACCGCCATGCATTAGTTA
Features (pLannotate 1.2.2; 17 found; start..end, strand, type, name):
     55..358     +  enhancer       CMV enhancer: human cytomegalovirus immediate early enhancer
    359..562     +  promoter       CMV promoter: human cytomegalovirus (CMV) immediate early promoter
    607..1323    +  CDS            mVenus: mVenus is a basic (constitutively fluorescent) yellow fluorescent protein published in 2006, derived from Aequorea victoria. It is reported to be a rapidly-maturing monomer with moderate acid sensitivity.
   1372..1713    +  CDS            sspB (fragment): SSPB_HAEIN - Experimental evidence at protein level: Swiss-Prot protein existence level 1. Also stimulates degradation of the N-terminus of RseA (residues 1-108, alone or in complex with sigma-E) by ClpX-ClpP in a non-ssrA-mediated fashion. From Haemophilus influenzae (strain ATCC 51907 / DSM 11121 / KW20 / Rd).
   1750..2415    +  CDS            ARHGEF12 (fragment): ARHGC_HUMAN - Also known as KIAA0382, LARG. Experimental evidence at protein level: Swiss-Prot protein existence level 1. May play a role in the regulation of RhoA GTPase by guanine nucleotide-binding alpha-12 (GNA12) and alpha-13 (GNA13). Acts as guanine nucleotide exchange factor (GEF) for RhoA GTPase and may act as GTPase-activating protein (GAP) for GNA12 and GNA13. From Homo sapiens (Human).
   2530..2847    +  CDS            miniSOG: miniSOG is a basic (constitutively fluorescent) cyan fluorescent protein published in 2011, derived from Arabidopsis thaliana. It requires the cofactor flavin for fluorescence.
   2965..3008    +  CDS            K-Ras (fragment): human small GTPase proto-oncoprotein
   3025..3108    +  CDS            large T antigen (fragment): large T antigen from SV40 (simian virus 40)
   3131..3252    +  polyA_signal   SV40 poly(A) signal: SV40 polyadenylation signal
   3286..3714    -  rep_origin     f1 ori (sequence partly withheld): f1 bacteriophage origin of replication; arrow indicates direction of (+) strand synthesis
   3741..3845    +  promoter       AmpR promoter: bla
   3847..4204    +  promoter       SV40 promoter: SV40 enhancer and early promoter
   4239..5033    +  CDS            NeoR/KanR: aminoglycoside phosphotransferase from Tn5; aph(3')-II (or nptII); confers resistance to neomycin, kanamycin, and G418 (Geneticin®)
   5054..5206    +  CDS            ble (fragment): BLE_KLEPN - Experimental evidence at protein level: Swiss-Prot protein existence level 1. Binding protein with a strong affinity to the bleomycin family of antibiotics. Binds to CL990; an antimitotic-antibiotic compound. From Klebsiella pneumoniae.
   5265..5312    +  polyA_signal   HSV TK poly(A) signal: herpes simplex virus thymidine kinase polyadenylation signal (Cole and Stacy, 1985)
   5403..5419    -  polyA_signal   bGH poly(A) signal (fragment): bovine growth hormone polyadenylation signal
   5641..6229    +  rep_origin     ori: high-copy-number ColE1/pMB1/pBR322/pUC origin of replication
