[The description below was written by a language model from this plasmid's Addgene catalogue record and pLannotate feature annotations shown in this document.]
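Description:
mVenus-NES-SspB-LARG-DH-P2A-iLIDcaax is a mammalian expression plasmid built on the Clontech pEGFP-N1 backbone with EGFP removed. It encodes a two-component optogenetic system ("opto-RhoA") for light-controlled activation of the small GTPase RhoA. It is propagated in E. coli from a high-copy ColE1/pUC-type origin under kanamycin selection. The NeoR/KanR cassette is driven by both a bacterial promoter and the SV40 early promoter and ends in an HSV TK polyadenylation signal, so it should also allow G418 selection in mammalian cells. An f1 origin is also present. The catalogue lists a total size of 6,439 bp, whereas the sequenced record is 6,349 nt.

The CMV enhancer/promoter drives a single open reading frame, inserted between AgeI and NotI and terminated by the SV40 poly(A) signal. The first half encodes mVenus, a nuclear export signal (named in the construct but not annotated in the feature table), SspB, and the DH catalytic domain of human LARG (ARHGEF12), a guanine nucleotide exchange factor for RhoA. A P2A self-cleaving peptide then separates this from iLID, the oat (Avena sativa) LOV2-based light-inducible dimerizer. The automated annotation labels this region miniSOG, most likely because both are LOV-domain proteins. iLID carries a C-terminal K-Ras-derived CAAX box that anchors it to the plasma membrane. Blue light exposes the SsrA peptide in iLID, which recruits the cytosolic, fluorescently trackable SspB-LARG-DH fusion to the membrane, where it activates RhoA. The associated publication used such tools to study how RhoA influences intracellular calcium signalling.
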