Addgene plasmid #173863: mVenus-NES-SspB-LARG-DH-P2A-iLIDcaax
Purpose: Mammalian expression of mVenus-NES-SspB-LARG-DH-P2A-iLIDcaax (opto-RhoA)
Depositing lab: Takao Nakata. Depositing organization: Institute of Science Tokyo. Publication: Optogenetic control of small GTPases reveals RhoA mediates intracellular calcium signaling. Inaba H, Miao Q, Nakata T. J Biol Chem. 2021 Jan-Jun;296:100290. doi: 10.1016/j.jbc.2021.100290. Epub 2021 Jan 13. PubMed 33453281.
Backbone
  Vector backbone: pEGFP-N1
  Backbone manufacturer: Clontech
  Backbone size w/o insert (bp): 4396
  Total vector size (bp): 6439
  Modifications to backbone: EGFP was removed
  Vector type: Mammalian Expression
Growth in bacteria
  Bacterial resistance: Kanamycin, 50 μg/mL
  Growth temperature: 37°C
  Growth strain: DH5alpha
  Copy number: High Copy
Gene/Insert
  Gene/Insert name: mVenus-NES-SspB-LARG-DH-P2A-iLIDcaax
  Species: H. sapiens (human); Avena sativa (oat)
  Insert size (bp): 2403
  GenBank ID: NM_015313.2
  Promoter: CMV
  Tag / fusion protein: mVenus (N terminal on insert); C-terminal CAAX-box (C terminal on backbone)
  Entrez Gene: ARHGEF12 (a.k.a. LARG, PRO2792)
  Cloning method: Restriction Enzyme; 5′ cloning site AgeI (not destroyed); 3′ cloning site NotI (not destroyed)
  Sequencing primers: 5′ GGTCTATATAAGCAGAGCTGG; 3′ AAGTAAAACCTCTACAAATGTGG
Terms and licenses: Academic/Nonprofit Terms; Industry Terms: Not Available to Industry
How to cite: mVenus-NES-SspB-LARG-DH-P2A-iLIDcaax was a gift from Takao Nakata (Addgene plasmid # 173863 ; http://n2t.net/addgene:173863 ; RRID:Addgene_173863)
